>Addgene plasmid #177066 | pEPQD1CB0776 | addgene full sequence | sequence record 349526 | Addgene NGS Result
CGCACACGGCTTCGACGGCGTTTCTGGCGCGTTTGCAGGGCCATAGACGGCCGCCAGCCCAGCGGCGAGG
GCAACCAGCCCGGTGAGCGTCGCAAAGGAGATCCTGATCTGACTGATGGGCTGCCTGTATCGAGTGGTGA
TTTTGTGCCGAGCTGCCGGTCGGGGAGCTGTTGGCTGGCTGGTGGCAGGATATATTGTGGTGTAAACAAA
TTGACGCTTAGACAACTTAATAACACATTGCGGACGTTTTTAATGTACTGGGGTGGATGCAGTGGGCCCC
ACTCTGTGAAGACAAGCAAGAATTCAAGCTTGGAGGTCAACATGGTGGAGCACGACACTCTGGTCTACTC
CAAAAATGTCAAAGATACAGTCTCAGAAGATCAAAGGGCTATTGAGACTTTTCAACAAAGGATAATTTCG
GGAAACCTCCTCGGATTCCATTGCCCAGCTATCTGTCACTTCATCGAAAGGACAGTAGAAAAGGAAGGTG
GCTCCTACAAATGCCATCATTGCGATAAAGGAAAGGCTATCATTCAAGATCTCTCTGCCGACAGTGGTCC
CAAAGATGGACCCCCACCCACGAGGAGCATCGTGGAAAAAGAAGAGGTTCCAACCACGTCTACAAAGCAA
GTGGATTGATGTGACATCTCCACTGACGTAAGGGATGACGCACAATCCCACTATCCTTCGCAAGACCCTT
CCTCTATATAAGGAAGTTCATTTCATTTGGAGAGGACACGCTACTGTATAAGAGCTCATTTTTACAACAA
TTACCAACAACAACAAACAACAAACAACATTACAATTACATTTACAATTATCGATAACATGGCTTCTTCT
ATGCTTTCTTCTGCTGCTGTTGTTGCTACTCGTGCTAGTGCTGCTCAAGCTAGTATGGTTGCTCCTTTTA
CTGGACTTAAGTCTGCTGCTTCTTTTCCTGTTACTAGAAAGCAAAACAACCTTGATATTACTTCTATTGC
TAGTAACGGAGGAAGAGTTCGAGCAATGGCAAACTTTTCTGAATCTAAATCCATGATGGCAGTTTTCTTC
ATGTTTTTCCTGCTTCTTTTGTCATCTTCTAGTTCTTCATCTTCAAGTTCACCAATTTTGAAAAAGATTT
TTATTGAAAGCCCTTCCTATGCTCCGAATGCCTTCACCTTCGATTCAACTGATAAAGGGTTCTACACTTC
CGTCCAAGATGGCCGAGTTATCAAATATGAAGGGCCAAATTCAGGCTTCACTGACTTCGCCTACGCATCT
CCCTTCTGGAACAAAGCTTTTTGTGAGAACAGCACCGATCCAGAGAAAAGACCATTGTGTGGGAGGACAT
ATGATATTTCCTATGACTATAAGAACAGCCAAATGTACATTGTTGATGGCCATTACCATCTTTGTGTGGT
TGGAAAAGAAGGTGGGTATGCCACACAACTAGCCACAAGTGTGCAAGGAGTGCCATTCAAATGGCTCTAT
GCAGTAACTGTTGATCAGAGAACAGGGATTGTTTATTTCACTGATGTTAGCTCCATACATGATGACAGTC
CCGAAGGTGTGGAAGAAATCATGAATACAAGTGATAGAACAGGGAGATTAATGAAGTATGATCCTTCAAC
AAAAGAAACCACCTTATTATTGAAAGAGCTACATGTTCCCGGCGGTGCAGAAATCAGCGCAGATGGTTCC
TTTGTTGTAGTAGCAGAATTTTTAAGCAATCGGATAGTGAAGTATTGGCTAGAAGGGCCAAAGAAAGGCA
GTGCAGAGTTCTTAGTTACAATCCCAAATCCAGGAAATATAAAGAGGAATTCTGATGGCCATTTTTGGGT
GTCATCTAGTGAAGAATTAGATGGAGGTCAACATGGAAGAGTTGTTTCAAGAGGAATTAAGTTTGATGGA
TTTGGGAATATTCTTCAAGTTATACCACTTCCACCACCATATGAAGGTGAACATTTTGAACAGATTCAAG
AGCACGATGGTTTGTTATACATTGGAAGTCTCTTCCATAGCTCTGTGGGTATATTAGTGTATGATGATCA
TGATAACAAGGGAAATTCTTATGTTTCTAGCTGAGCTTCTCTAGCTAGAGTCGATCGACAAGCTCGAGTT
TCTCCATAATAATGTGTGAGTAGTTCCCAGATAAGGGAATTAGGGTTCCTATAGGGTTTCGCTCATGTGT
TGAGCATATAAGAAACCCTTAGTATGTATTTGTATTTGTAAAATACTTCTATCAATAAAATTTCTAATTC
CTAAAACCAAAATCCAGTACTAAAATCCAGATCGCTACTATTGTCTTCTGCACGAAGTGGTTTAAACTAT
CAGTGTTTGACAGGATATATTGGCGGGTAAACCTAAGAGAAAAGAGCGTTTATTAGAATAATCGGATATT
TAAAAGGGCGTGAAAAGGTTTATCCGTTCGTCCATTTGTATGTGCATGCCAACCACAGGGTTCCCCAGAT
CAGGCGCTGGCTGCTGAACCCCCAGCCGGAACTGACCCCACAAGGCCCTAGCGTTTGCAATGCACCAGGT
CATCATTGACCCAGGCGTGTTCCACCAGGCCGCTGCCTCGCAACTCTTCGCAGGCTTCGCCGACCTGCTC
GCGCCACTTCTTCACGCGGGTGGAATCCGATCCGCACATGAGGCGGAAGGTTTCCAGCTTGAGCGGGTAC
GGCTCCCGGTGCGAGCTGAAATAGTCGAACATCCGTCGGGCCGTCGGCGACAGCTTGCGGTACTTCTCCC
ATATGAATTTCGTGTAGTGGTCGCCAGCAAACAGCACGACGATTTCCTCGTCGATCAGGACCTGGCAACG
GGACGTTTTCTTGCCACGGTCCAGGACGCGGAAGCGGTGCAGCAGCGACACCGATTCCAGGTGCCCAACG
CGGTCGGACGTGAAGCCCATCGCCGTCGCCTGTAGGCGCGACAGGCATTCCTCGGCCTTCGTGTAATACC
GGCCATTGATCGACCAGCCCAGGTCCTGGCAAAGCTCGTAGAACGTGAAGGTGATCGGCTCGCCGATAGG
GGTGCGCTTCGCGTACTCCAACACCTGCTGCCACACCAGTTCGTCATCGTCGGCCCGCAGCTCGACGCCG
GTGTAGGTGATCTTCACGTCCTTGTTGACGTGGAAAATGACCTTGTTTTGCAGCGCCTCGCGCGGGATTT
TCTTGTTGCGCGTGGTGAACAGGGCAGAGCGGGCCGTGTCGTTTGGCATCGCTCGCATCGTGTCCGGCCA
CGGCGCAATATCGAACAAGGAAAGCTGCATTTCCTTGATCTGCTGCTTCGTGTGTTTCAGCAACGCGGCC
TGCTTGGCCTCGCTGACCTGTTTTGCCAGGTCCTCGCCGGCGGTTTTTCGCTTCTTGGTCGTCATAGTTC
CTCGCGTGTCGATGGTCATCGACTTCGCCAAACCTGCCGCCTCCTGTTCAAGACGACGCGAACGCTCCAC
GGCGGCCGATGGCGCGGGCAGGGCAGGGGGAGCCAGTTGCACGCTGTCGCGCTCGATCTTGGCCGTAGCT
TGCTGGACCATCGAGCCGACGGACTGGAAGGTTTCGCGGGGCGCACGCATGACGGTGCGGCTTGCGATGG
TTTCGGCATCCTCGGCGGAAAACCCCGCGTCGATCAGTTCTTGCCTGTATGCCTTCCGGTCAAACGTCCG
ATTCATTCACCCTCCTTGCGGGATTGCCCCGACTCACGCCGGGGCAATGTGCCCTTATTCCTGATTTGAC
CCGCCTGGTGCCTTGGTGTCCAGATAATCCACCTTATCGGCAATGAAGTCGGTCCCGTAGACCGTCTGGC
CGTCCTTCTCGTACTTGGTATTCCGAATCTTGCCCTGCACGAATACCAGCGACCCCTTGCCCAAATACTT
GCCGTGGGCCTCGGCCTGAGAGCCAAAACACTTGATGCGGAAGAAGTCGGTGCGCTCCTGCTTGTCGCCG
GCATCGTTGCGCCACATCTAGGATCTGCCAGGAACCGTAAAAAGGCCGCGTTGCTGGCGTTTTTCCATAG
GCTCCGCCCCCCTGACGAGCATCACAAAAATCGACGCTCAAGTCAGAGGTGGCGAAACCCGACAGGACTA
TAAAGATACCAGGCGTTTCCCCCTGGAAGCTCCCTCGTGCGCTCTCCTGTTCCGACCCTGCCGCTTACCG
GATACCTGTCCGCCTTTCTCCCTTCGGGAAGCGTGGCGCTTTCTCATAGCTCACGCTGTAGGTATCTCAG
TTCGGTGTAGGTCGTTCGCTCCAAGCTGGGCTGTGTGCACGAACCCCCCGTTCAGCCCGACCGCTGCGCC
TTATCCGGTAACTATCGTCTTGAGTCCAACCCGGTAAGACACGACTTATCGCCACTGGCAGCAGCCACTG
GTAACAGGATTAGCAGAGCGAGGTATGTAGGCGGTGCTACAGAGTTCTTGAAGTGGTGGCCTAACTACGG
CTACACTAGAAGAACAGTATTTGGTATCTGCGCTCTGCTGAAGCCAGTTACCTTCGGAAAAAGAGTTGGT
AGCTCTTGATCCGGCAAACAAACCACCGCTGGTAGCGGTGGTTTTTTTGTTTGCAAGCAGCAGATTACGC
GCAGAAAAAAAGGATCTCAAGAAGATCCTTTGATCTTTTCTACGGGGTCTGACGCTCAGTGGAACGAAAA
CTCACGTTAAGGGATTTTGGTCATGAGATTATCAAAAAGGATCTTCACCTAGATCCTTTTAAATTAAAAA
TGAAGTTTTAAATCAATCTAAAGTATATATGAGTAAACTTGGTCTGACAGTTACCAATGCTTAATCAGTG
AGGCACCTATCTCAGCGATCTGTCTATTTCGTTCATCCATAGTTGCCTGACTCCCCGTCGTGTAGATAAC
TACGATACGGGAGGGCTTACCATCTGGCCCCAGTGCTGCAATGATACCGCGAGAACCACGCTCACCGGCT
CCAGATTTATCAGCAATAAACCAGCCAGCCGGAAGGGCCGAGCGCAGAAGTGGTCCTGCAACTTTATCCG
CCTCCATCCAGTCTATTAATTGTTGCCGGGAAGCTAGAGTAAGTAGTTCGCCAGTTAATAGTTTGCGCAA
CGTTGTTGCCATTGCTACAGGCATCGTGGTGTCACGCTCGTCGTTTGGTATGGCTTCATTCAGCTCCGGT
TCCCAACGATCAAGGCGAGTTACATGATCCCCCATGTTGTGCAAAAAAGCGGTTAGCTCCTTCGGTCCTC
CGATCGTTGTCAGAAGTAAGTTGGCCGCAGTGTTATCACTCATGGTTATGGCAGCACTGCATAATTCTCT
TACTGTCATGCCATCCGTAAGATGCTTTTCTGTGACTGGTGAGTACTCAACCAAGTCATTCTGAGAATAG
TGTATGCGGCGACCGAGTTGCTCTTGCCCGGCGTCAATACGGGATAATACCGCGCCACATAGCAGAACTT
TAAAAGTGCTCATCATTGGAAAACGTTCTTCGGGGCGAAAACTCTCAAGGATCTTACCGCTGTTGAGATC
CAGTTCGATGTAACCCACTCGTGCACCCAACTGATCTTCAGCATCTTTTACTTTCACCAGCGTTTCTGGG
TGAGCAAAAACAGGAAGGCAAAATGCCGCAAAAAAGGGAATAAGGGCGACACGGAAATGTTGAATACTCA
TACTCTTCCTTTTTCAATATTATTGAAGCATTTATCAAGGTTATTGTCTCATGAGCGGATACATATTTGA
ATGTATTTAGAAAAATAAACAAATAGGGGTTCCGCGCACGAATTGGCCAGCGCTGCCATTTTTGGGGTGA
GGCCGTTCGCGGCCGAGGGGCGCAGCCCCTGGGGGGATGGGAGGCCCGCGTTAGCGGGCCGGGAGGGTTC
GAGAAGGGGGGGCACCCCCCTTCGGCGTGCGCGGTCACGCGCACAGGGCGCAGCCCTGGTTAAAAACAAG
GTTTATAAATATTGGTTTAAAAGCAGGTTAAAAGACAGGTTAGCGGTGGCCGAAAAACGGGCGGAAACCC
TTGCAAATGCTGGATTTTCTGCCTGTGGACAGCCCCTCAAATGTCAATAGGTGCGCCCCTCATCTGTCAG
CACTCTGCCCCTCAAGTGTCAAGGATCGCGCCCCTCATCTGTCAGTAGTCGCGCCCCTCAAGTGTCAATA
CCGCAGGGCACTTATCCCCAGGCTTGTCCACATCATCTGTGGGAAACTCGCGTAAAATCAGGCGTTTTCG
CCGATTTGCGAGGCTGGCCAGCTCCACGTCGCCGGCCGAAATCGAGCCTGCCCCTCATCTGTCAACGCCG
CGCCGGGTGAGTCGGCCCCTCAAGTGTCAACGTCCGCCCCTCATCTGTCAGTGAGGGCCAAGTTTTCCGC
GAGGTATCCACAACGCCGGCGGCCGCGGTGTCT
Features (pLannotate 1.2.2; 14 found; start..end, strand, type, name):
    183..207     +  misc_feature   LB T-DNA repeat: left border repeat from nopaline C58 T-DNA
    393..738     +  promoter       CaMV 35S promoter: strong constitutive promoter from cauliflower mosaic virus
    690..736     +  promoter       minimal CaMV 35S promoter: minimal 35S promoter from cauliflower mosaic virus
    767..820     +  misc_feature   TMV Ω: translational enhancer from the tobacco mosaic virus 5'-leader sequence (Gallie et al., 1988)
    829..1008    +  CDS            rbcS (fragment): RBS_NICBE - Experimental evidence at protein level: Swiss-Prot protein existence level 1. (Microbial infection) Required for tobamovirus movement (e.g. tobacco mosaic virus (TMV)). From Nicotiana benthamiana.
   1006..2061    +  CDS            STR1: STSY_CATRO - Also known as SSS. Experimental evidence at protein level: Swiss-Prot protein existence level 1. Catalyzes the stereospecific condensation of tryptamine with secologanin to form strictosidine, the key intermediate of indole alkaloid biosynthesis. From Catharanthus roseus (Madagascar periwinkle) (Vinca rosea).
   2099..2273    +  polyA_signal   CaMV poly(A) signal: cauliflower mosaic virus polyadenylation signal
   2318..2342    +  misc_feature   RB T-DNA repeat: right border repeat from nopaline C58 T-DNA
   2454..2474    -  CDS            TetR (fragment): tetracycline resistance regulatory protein; tetR
   2501..3646    -  CDS            trfA: TRFA_ECOLX - Experimental evidence at protein level: Swiss-Prot protein existence level 1. Also involved in plasmid copy number control, promoting intermolecular coupling of protein bound iterons at oriV, which inhibits replication initiation. From Escherichia coli.
   3982..4570    -  rep_origin     ori: high-copy-number ColE1/pMB1/pBR322/pUC origin of replication
   4741..5601    -  CDS            AmpR: β-lactamase; bla; confers resistance to ampicillin, carbenicillin, and related antibiotics
   5602..5706    -  promoter       AmpR promoter: bla
   5793..91      -  rep_origin     oriV (across the origin): incP origin of replication
