[The description below was written by a language model from this plasmid's Addgene catalogue record and pLannotate feature annotations shown in this document.]
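Description:
pEPQD1CB0776 is a MoClo (Golden Gate modular cloning) Level 1, position 2 plasmid built in the pICH47742 acceptor backbone, a binary vector intended for Agrobacterium-mediated delivery into plants. The 6.3 kb sequence carries nopaline-type left and right T-DNA border repeats flanking the payload. Outside the borders it has two replication systems: a high-copy ColE1/pUC-type origin for propagation in E. coli, and the broad-host-range incP oriV with its trfA replication initiator, which allows maintenance in Agrobacterium. Selection is by ampicillin/carbenicillin resistance through β-lactamase (AmpR) under its own promoter. A very short TetR fragment is also annotated and appears to be a backbone remnant.

Between the borders lies a single transcriptional unit. A short form of the cauliflower mosaic virus 35S promoter, followed by the tobacco mosaic virus Ω 5' leader acting as a translational enhancer, drives constitutive expression of strictosidine synthase (CrSTR) from Catharanthus roseus, and the unit ends in the CaMV 35S terminator/polyadenylation signal. The enzyme's coding sequence is fused at its N-terminus to a fragment matching the Nicotiana benthamiana Rubisco small subunit (rbcS), which corresponds to the chloroplast transit peptide named in the record and should direct the protein to the chloroplast. Strictosidine synthase condenses tryptamine with secologanin to form strictosidine, the central intermediate of monoterpene indole alkaloid biosynthesis.

The plasmid is intended for transient expression in plants, and the associated work concerns reconstituting this alkaloid pathway in Nicotiana benthamiana. As a position 2 Level 1 module, it can also be combined with units from other positions into multigene Level 2 assemblies.
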