Addgene plasmid #177066: pEPQD1CB0776
Purpose: MoClo Level 1, position 2, transcriptional unit for transient expression of strictosidine synthase (CrSTR) from Catharanthus roseus driven by 35S promoter; contains a chloroplast transit peptide
Depositing lab: Nicola Patron. Depositing organization: Earlham Institute. Publication: Reconstitution of monoterpene indole alkaloid biosynthesis in genome engineered Nicotiana benthamiana. Dudley QM, Jo S, Guerrero DAS, Chhetry M, Smedley MA, Harwood WA, Sherden NH, O'Connor SE, Caputi L, Patron NJ. Commun Biol. 2022 Sep 10;5(1):949. doi: 10.1038/s42003-022-03904-w. PubMed 36088516.
Backbone
  Vector backbone: pICH47742
  Vector type: Synthetic Biology
Growth in bacteria
  Bacterial resistance: Ampicillin, 100 μg/mL
  Growth temperature: 37°C
  Growth strain: DH5alpha
  Copy number: High Copy
Gene/Insert
  Gene/Insert name: strictosidine synthase (CrSTR) from Catharanthus roseus (alt name: P2_35SshortTMV-cTP_ CrSTR-35Sterm)
  Species: Other
  Cloning method: Restriction Enzyme; 5′ cloning site Unknown (unknown if destroyed); 3′ cloning site Unknown (unknown if destroyed)
  Sequencing primers: 5′ CTGGTGGCAGGATATATTGTGGTG; 3′ GAACCCTGTGGTTGGCATGCACATAC
Terms and licenses: Academic/Nonprofit Terms; Industry Terms: Not Available to Industry
How to cite: pEPQD1CB0776 was a gift from Nicola Patron (Addgene plasmid # 177066 ; http://n2t.net/addgene:177066 ; RRID:Addgene_177066)
